>Addgene plasmid #104674 | pUG-UBC9 | depositor full sequence | sequence record 198503 | Full Sequence
GTGGCTCTTCAGTGGACGAAAGGGCCTCGTGATACGCCTATTTTTATAGGTTAATGTCATGATAATAATG
GTTTCTTAGACGTCAGGTGGCACTTTTCGGGGAAATGTGCGCGGAACCCCTATTTGTTTATTTTTCTAAA
TACATTCAAATATGTATCCGCTCATGAGACAATAACCCTGATAAATGCTTCAATAATATTGAAAAAGGAA
GAGTATGCGCTCACGCAACTGGTCCAGAACCTTGACCGAACGCAGCGGTGGTAACGGCGCAGTGGCGGTT
TTCATGGCTTGTTATGACTGTTTTTTTGGGGTACAGTCTATGCCTCGGGCATCCAAGCAGCAAGCGCGTT
ACGCCGTGGGTCGATGTTTGATGTTATGGAGCAGCAACGATGTTACGCAGCAGGGCAGTCGCCCTAAAAC
AAAGTTAAACATCATGAGGGAAGCGGTGATCGCCGAAGTATCGACTCAACTATCAGAGGTAGTTGGCGTC
ATCGAGCGCCATCTCGAACCGACGTTGCTGGCCGTACATTTGTACGGCTCCGCAGTGGATGGCGGCCTGA
AGCCACACAGCGATATTGATTTGCTGGTTACGGTGACCGTAAGGCTTGATGAAACAACGCGGCGAGCTTT
GATCAACGACCTTTTGGAAACTTCGGCTTCCCCTGGAGAGAGCGAGATTCTCCGCGCTGTAGAAGTCACC
ATTGTTGTGCACGACGACATCATTCCGTGGCGTTATCCAGCTAAGCGCGAACTGCAATTTGGAGAATGGC
AGCGCAATGACATTCTTGCAGGTATCTTCGAGCCAGCCACGATCGACATTGATCTGGCTATCTTGCTGAC
AAAAGCAAGAGAACATAGCGTTGCCTTGGTAGGTCCAGCGGCGGAGGAACTCTTTGATCCGGTTCCTGAA
CAGGATCTATTTGAGGCGCTAAATGAAACCTTAACGCTATGGAACTCGCCGCCCGACTGGGCTGGCGATG
AGCGAAATGTAGTGCTTACGTTGTCCCGCATTTGGTACAGCGCAGTAACCGGCAAAATCGCGCCGAAGGA
TGTCGCTGCCGACTGGGCAATGGAGCGCCTGCCGGCCCAGTATCAGCCCGTCATACTTGAAGCTAGACAG
GCTTATCTTGGACAAGAAGAAGATCGCTTGGCCTCGCGCGCAGATCAGTTGGAAGAATTTGTCCATTACG
TAAAAGGCGAGATCACCAAGGTAGTCGGCAAATAACTGTCAGACCAAGTTTACTCATATATACTTTAGAT
TGATTTAAAACTTCATTTTTAATTTAAAAGGATCTAGGTGAAGATCCTTTTTGATAATCTCATGACCAAA
ATCCCTTAACGTGAGTTTTCGTTCCACTGAGCGTCAGACCCCGTAGAAAAGATCAAAGGATCTTCTTGAG
ATCCTTTTTTTCTGCGCGTAATCTGCTGCTTGCAAACAAAAAAACCACCGCTACCAGCGGTGGTTTGTTT
GCCGGATCAAGAGCTACCAACTCTTTTTCCGAAGGTAACTGGCTTCAGCAGAGCGCAGATACCAAATACT
GTCCTTCTAGTGTAGCCGTAGTTAGGCCACCACTTCAAGAACTCTGTAGCACCGCCTACATACCTCGCTC
TGCTAATCCTGTTACCAGTGGCTGCTGCCAGTGGCGATAAGTCGTGTCTTACCGGGTTGGACTCAAGACG
ATAGTTACCGGATAAGGCGCAGCGGTCGGGCTGAACGGGGGGTTCGTGCACACAGCCCAGCTTGGAGCGA
ACGACCTACACCGAACTGAGATACCTACAGCGTGAGCTATGAGAAAGCGCCACGCTTCCCGAAGGGAGAA
AGGCGGACAGGTATCCGGTAAGCGGCAGGGTCGGAACAGGAGAGCGCACGAGGGAGCTTCCAGGGGGAAA
CGCCTGGTATCTTTATAGTCCTGTCGGGTTTCGCCACCTCTGACTTGAGCGTCGATTTTTGTGATGCTCG
TCAGGGGGGCGGAGCCTATGGAAAAACGCCAGCAACGCGGCCTTTTTACGGTTCCTGGCCTTTTGCTGGC
CTTTTGCTCACATGTTCTTTCCTGCGTTATCCCCTGATTCTGTGGATAACCGTATTACCGCCTTTGAGTG
AGCTGATACCGCTCGCCGCAGCCGAACGACCGAGCGCAGCGAGTCAGTGAGCGAGGAAGCGGAAGAGCGC
CCAATACGCAAACCGCCTCTCCCCGCGCGTTGGCCGATTCATTAATCACTCTGTGGTCTCAAATGTTTTT
CTTCTTCTTAATTCATCTGACCATTGGATTGGTTTTCGATTGCAGAGTGTTCAATTGGAATTTGGATCGT
GGGATTTTGGAAATGGCATCGAAACGGATTTTGAAGGAATTGAAGGATCTGCAGAAGGATCCTCCTACTT
CATGTAGCGCAGGACCCGTTGCGGAGGACATGTTTCATTGGCAGGCCACTATAATGGGTCCATCGGATAG
CCCTTATTCTGGAGGAGTTTTTCTTGTAACCATCCATTTCCCTCCAGATTACCCATTTAAGCCTCCTAAG
GTGGCTTTTAGGACGAAGGTGTTCCATCCAAACATTAACAGCAATGGAAGCATCTGCCTCGACATCTTGA
AGGAGCAGTGGAGTCCTGCTCTCACAATTTCCAAGGTGCTGCTATCGATCTGTTCTTTGTTAACGGATCC
AAACCCAGATGATCCTTTGGTCCCTGAGATAGCTCACATGTACAAGACAGACAAGAACAAGTACGAGTCC
ACTGCTCGGACCTGGACCCAAAAGTATGCCATGGGCTGAGCTTTGAGACCACGAA
Features (pLannotate 1.2.2; 7 found; start..end, strand, type, name):
    110..214     +  promoter       AmpR promoter: bla
    205..285     -  CDS            int (fragment): INT2_ECOLX - Protein inferred from homology: Swiss-Prot protein existence level 3. Putative integrase believed to be involved in the insertion of antibiotic resistance genes into plasmids and transposons. From Escherichia coli.
    371..427     +  CDS            GmR (fragment): gentamycin acetyltransferase; aacC1; confers resistance to gentamycin
    434..1222    +  CDS            aadA: S3AD_ECOLX - Experimental evidence at protein level: Swiss-Prot protein existence level 1. Mediates bacterial resistance to the antibiotics streptomycin and spectinomycin. From Escherichia coli.
   1396..1984    +  rep_origin     ori: high-copy-number ColE1/pMB1/pBR322/pUC origin of replication
   2167..2216    +  CDS            lacI (fragment): lac repressor; lacI; The lac repressor binds to the lac operator to inhibit transcription in E. coli. This inhibition can be relieved by adding lactose or isopropyl-β-D-thiogalactopyranoside (IPTG).
   2323..2766    +  CDS            UBC9: UBC9_ARATH - Also known as UBC4B. Experimental evidence at protein level: Swiss-Prot protein existence level 1. Accepts the ubiquitin-like protein SUMO/SMT3 from the E1 complex and catalyzes its covalent attachment to other proteins. Mediates the selective degradation of short-lived and abnormal proteins. From Arabidopsis thaliana (Mouse-ear cress).
