>Addgene plasmid #104674 | pUG-UBC9 | addgene full sequence | sequence record 205836 | Addgene NGS Result
ATAACCGTATTACCGCCTTTGAGTGAGCTGATACCGCTCGCCGCAGCCGAACGACCGAGCGCAGCGAGTC
AGTGAGCGAGGAAGCGGAAGAGCGCCCAATACGCAAACCGCCTCTCCCCGCGCGTTGGCCGATTCATTAA
TCACTCTGTGGTCTCAAATGTTTTTCTTCTTCTTAATTCATCTGACCATTGGATTGGTTTTCGATTGCAG
AGTGTTCAATTGGAATTTGGATCGTGGGATTTTGGAAATGGCATCGAAACGGATTTTGAAGGAATTGAAG
GATCTGCAGAAGGATCCTCCTACTTCATGTAGCGCAGGACCCGTTGCGGAGGACATGTTTCATTGGCAGG
CCACTATAATGGGTCCATCGGATAGCCCTTATTCTGGAGGAGTTTTTCTTGTAACCATCCATTTCCCTCC
AGATTACCCATTTAAGCCTCCTAAGGTGGCTTTTAGGACGAAGGTGTTCCATCCAAACATTAACAGCAAT
GGAAGCATCTGCCTCGACATCTTGAAGGAGCAGTGGAGTCCTGCTCTCACAATTTCCAAGGTGCTGCTAT
CGATCTGTTCTTTGTTAACGGATCCAAACCCAGATGATCCTTTGGTCCCTGAGATAGCTCACATGTACAA
GACAGACAAGAACAAGTACGAGTCCACTGCTCGGACCTGGACCCAAAAGTATGCCATGGGCTGAGCTTTG
AGACCACGAAGTGGCTCTTCAGTGGACGAAAGGGCCTCGTGATACGCCTATTTTTATAGGTTAATGTCAT
GATAATAATGGTTTCTTAGACGTCAGGTGGCACTTTTCGGGGAAATGTGCGCGGAACCCCTATTTGTTTA
TTTTTCTAAATACATTCAAATATGTATCCGCTCATGAGACAATAACCCTGATAAATGCTTCAATAATATT
GAAAAAGGAAGAGTATGCGCTCACGCAACTGGTCCAGAACCTTGACCGAACGCAGCGGTGGTAACGGCGC
AGTGGCGGTTTTCATGGCTTGTTATGACTGTTTTTTTTTGGGGTACAGTCTATGCCTCGGGCATCCAAGC
AGCAAGCGCGTTACGCCGTGGGTCGATGTTTGATGTTATGGAGCAGCAACGATGTTACGCAGCAGGGCAG
TCGCCCTAAAACAAAGTTAAACATCATGAGGGAAGCGGTGATCGCCGAAGTATCGACTCAACTATCAGAG
GTAGTTGGCGTCATCGAGCGCCATCTCGAACCGACGTTGCTGGCCGTACATTTGTACGGCTCCGCAGTGG
ATGGCGGCCTGAAGCCACACAGCGATATTGATTTGCTGGTTACGGTGACCGTAAGGCTTGATGAAACAAC
GCGGCGAGCTTTGATCAACGACCTTTTGGAAACTTCGGCTTCCCCTGGAGAGAGCGAGATTCTCCGCGCT
GTAGAAGTCACCATTGTTGTGCACGACGACATCATTCCGTGGCGTTATCCAGCTAAGCGCGAACTGCAAT
TTGGAGAATGGCAGCGCAATGACATTCTTGCAGGTATCTTCGAGCCAGCCACGATCGACATTGATCTGGC
TATCTTGCTGACAAAAGCAAGAGAACATAGCGTTGCCTTGGTAGGTCCAGCGGCGGAGGAACTCTTTGAT
CCGGTTCCTGAACAGGATCTATTTGAGGCGCTAAATGAAACCTTAACGCTATGGAACTCGCCGCCCGACT
GGGCTGGCGATGAGCGAAATGTAGTGCTTACGTTGTCCCGCATTTGGTACAGCGCAGTAACCGGCAAAAT
CGCGCCGAAGGATGTCGCTGCCGACTGGGCAATGGAGCGCCTGCCGGCCCAGTATCAGCCCGTCATACTT
GAAGCTAGACAGGCTTATCTTGGACAAGAAGAAGATCGCTTGGCCTCGCGCGCAGATCAGTTGGAAGAAT
TTGTCCATTACGTAAAAGGCGAGATCACCAAGGTAGTCGGCAAATAACTGTCAGACCAAGTTTACTCATA
TATACTTTAGATTGATTTAAAACTTCATTTTTAATTTAAAAGGATCTAGGTGAAGATCCTTTTTGATAAT
CTCATGACCAAAATCCCTTAACGTGAGTTTTCGTTCCACTGAGCGTCAGACCCCGTAGAAAAGATCAAAG
GATCTTCTTGAGATCCTTTTTTTCTGCGCGTAATCTGCTGCTTGCAAACAAAAAAACCACCGCTACCAGC
GGTGGTTTGTTTGCCGGATCAAGAGCTACCAACTCTTTTTCCGAAGGTAACTGGCTTCAGCAGAGCGCAG
ATACCAAATACTGTTCTTCTAGTGTAGCCGTAGTTAGGCCACCACTTCAAGAACTCTGTAGCACCGCCTA
CATACCTCGCTCTGCTAATCCTGTTACCAGTGGCTGCTGCCAGTGGCGATAAGTCGTGTCTTACCGGGTT
GGACTCAAGACGATAGTTACCGGATAAGGCGCAGCGGTCGGGCTGAACGGGGGGTTCGTGCACACAGCCC
AGCTTGGAGCGAACGACCTACACCGAACTGAGATACCTACAGCGTGAGCTATGAGAAAGCGCCACGCTTC
CCGAAGGGAGAAAGGCGGACAGGTATCCGGTAAGCGGCAGGGTCGGAACAGGAGAGCGCACGAGGGAGCT
TCCAGGGGGAAACGCCTGGTATCTTTATAGTCCTGTCGGGTTTCGCCACCTCTGACTTGAGCGTCGATTT
TTGTGATGCTCGTCAGGGGGGCGGAGCCTATGGAAAAACGCCAGCAACGCGGCCTTTTTACGGTTCCTGG
CCTTTTGCTGGCCTTTTGCTCACATGTTCTTTCCTGCGTTATCCCCTGATTCTGTGG
Features (pLannotate 1.2.2; 8 found; start..end, strand, type, name):
      1..90      +  rep_origin     RSF ori (fragment): Plasmids containing the RSF 1030 origin of replication can be propagated in E. coli cells that contain additional plasmids with compatible origins.
     92..141     +  CDS            lacI (fragment): lac repressor; lacI; The lac repressor binds to the lac operator to inhibit transcription in E. coli. This inhibition can be relieved by adding lactose or isopropyl-β-D-thiogalactopyranoside (IPTG).
    248..691     +  CDS            UBC9: UBC9_ARATH - Also known as UBC4B. Experimental evidence at protein level: Swiss-Prot protein existence level 1. Accepts the ubiquitin-like protein SUMO/SMT3 from the E1 complex and catalyzes its covalent attachment to other proteins. Mediates the selective degradation of short-lived and abnormal proteins. From Arabidopsis thaliana (Mouse-ear cress).
    820..924     +  promoter       AmpR promoter: bla
    915..995     -  CDS            int (fragment): INT2_ECOLX - Protein inferred from homology: Swiss-Prot protein existence level 3. Putative integrase believed to be involved in the insertion of antibiotic resistance genes into plasmids and transposons. From Escherichia coli.
   1083..1139    +  CDS            GmR (fragment): gentamycin acetyltransferase; aacC1; confers resistance to gentamycin
   1146..1934    +  CDS            aadA: S3AD_ECOLX - Experimental evidence at protein level: Swiss-Prot protein existence level 1. Mediates bacterial resistance to the antibiotics streptomycin and spectinomycin. From Escherichia coli.
   2108..2696    +  rep_origin     ori: high-copy-number ColE1/pMB1/pBR322/pUC origin of replication
