[The description below was written by a language model from this plasmid's Addgene catalogue record and pLannotate feature annotations shown in this document.]
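Description:
pUG-UBC9 is a small, high-copy cloning module from the UbiGate toolbox, a Golden Gate/MoClo-style synthetic biology kit for reconstituting and analysing ubiquitination. It is built on the pICH41308 backbone, a level 0 acceptor of about 2.25 kb. It is propagated in E. coli through a ColE1/pUC-type origin and selected with spectinomycin through the aadA aminoglycoside adenylyltransferase gene. The feature tables also show an AmpR (bla) promoter upstream of aadA, along with short fragments matching an integron integrase, a gentamicin acetyltransferase, lacI and an RSF origin. These are best read as remnants of how the backbone and resistance cassette were assembled, not as functional elements.

The payload is the coding sequence of Arabidopsis thaliana UBC9 (AT4G27960), a ubiquitin-conjugating (E2) enzyme. The annotated ORF is 444 bp within a recorded insert of 542 bp. Internal BpiI and BsaI recognition sites were removed by point mutation, so the part is compatible with type IIS assembly. The insert was cloned with BpiI, and those sites were destroyed in the process. According to the depositor, the module is released with BsaI and ligated into a level 1 vector, where it would be joined to other parts such as promoters, tags and terminators. The module itself carries no annotated promoter, tag or terminator for UBC9, so it serves as a storage and donor plasmid, not as an expression construct.

The depositor's sequence and the repository's sequencing result differ by two nucleotides in length and in their start coordinates, but they show the same arrangement of features. The automated annotation describes the protein as SUMO-related, whereas the gene record lists it as a ubiquitin-conjugating enzyme.
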