Addgene plasmid #104674: pUG-UBC9
Purpose: Cloning Module
Depositing lab: Marco Trujillo. Depositing organization: Leibniz Institute of Plant Biochemistry (IPB). Publication: UbiGate: a synthetic biology toolbox to analyse ubiquitination. Kowarschik K, Hoehenwarter W, Marillonnet S, Trujillo M. New Phytol. 2018 Mar;217(4):1749-1763. doi: 10.1111/nph.14900. Epub 2017 Nov 30. PubMed 29194629.
Backbone
  Vector backbone: pICH41308
  Backbone manufacturer: self-made
  Backbone size w/o insert (bp): 2251
  Vector type: Synthetic Biology
Growth in bacteria
  Bacterial resistance: Spectinomycin, 50 μg/mL
  Growth temperature: 37°C
  Growth strain: DH5alpha
  Copy number: High Copy
Gene/Insert
  Gene/Insert name: AtUBC9 (alt name: AT4G27960)
  Species: A. thaliana (mustard weed)
  Insert size (bp): 542
  Mutation: BpiI/BsaI sites removed by point-mutation
  Entrez Gene: UBC9 (a.k.a. AT4G27960, T13J8.70, T13J8_70, UBIQUITIN-PROTEIN LIGASE, ubiquitin conjugating enzyme 9)
  Cloning method: Restriction Enzyme; 5′ cloning site BpiI (destroyed during cloning); 3′ cloning site BpiI (destroyed during cloning)
  Sequencing primers: 5′ moclof, agcgaggaagcggaagagcg; 3′ moclor, gccacctgacgtctaagaaacc
Terms and licenses: Academic/Nonprofit Terms; Industry Terms: Not Available to Industry
Depositor comments: release insert with BsaI and clone to Level 1 cloning vector
How to cite: pUG-UBC9 was a gift from Marco Trujillo (Addgene plasmid # 104674 ; http://n2t.net/addgene:104674 ; RRID:Addgene_104674)
